>Addgene plasmid #133339 | pBXMCS-2 Pconstitutive-sgRNA(Sth3)_ctrA | addgene full sequence | sequence record 269541 | Addgene NGS Result
CAAATAAAACGAAAGGCTCAGTCGAAAGACTGGGCCTTTCGTTTTATCTGTTGTTTGTCGCTGCAGCCAG
CCGTGGTCGGGCAGCAGGTAGAAGGCGCCCTCGTCCTGATCCTCGCCCGAAACCTCCAGCCCCCGGTCGA
TGGCTTCGACGACATAGCCGGCCGCGCGGCAGGTGTCGGTGAGCGCGGCCAGCAGGGCGGCTTCCTGGTC
AGGGGTCAGGTCGGTCATGGGCAAGAGGTCCAGGTCGTGGTTTGTCGGCGGCTTCTAGCATGGACCGCCC
GCGCCCGTGAGGCCGAGGATTTCGCGCTGGTCAGACAACCTACTTGCCGTCCCCACATGTTAGCGCTACC
AAGTGCCGACACGTCTTTGGCGGGAGTCCGCGTTTTAGAGCTGTGAAAACAGCGAGTTAAAATAAGGCTT
AGTCCGTACTCAACTTGAAAAGGTGGCACCGATTCGGTGTTTTTTTTTTTTGATAAAACGAAAGGCCCAG
TCTTTCGACTGAGCCTTTCGTTTTATAAACGGGTCTTGAGGGGTTTTTTAAGCTTCTGCAGCTGGATCCA
TGGATATCTAGATTTCCGCAAAATAAAAAAGGGGACCTCTAGGGTCCCCAATTAATTAGCTAAAGCCGCT
AGCCCATGGGAATTCCTGCAGCCCGGGGGATCCACTAGTTCTAGAGCGGCCGCCACCGCGGTGGAGCTCC
AATTCGCCCTATAGTGAGTCGTATTACGCGCGCTCACTGGCCGTCGTTTTACAACGTCGTGACTGGGAAA
ACCCTGGCGTTACCCAACTTAATCGCCTTGCAGCACATCCCCCTTTCGCCAGCTGGCGTAATAGCGAAGA
GGCCCGCACCGATCGCCCTTCCCAACAGTTGCGCAGCCTGAATGGCGAATGGAAATTGTAAGCGTTAATA
TTTTGTTAAAATTCGCGTTAAATTTTTGTTAAATCAGCTCATTTTTTAACCAATAGGCCGTACTGCGATG
AGTGGCAGGGCGGGGCGTAATTTTTTTAAGGCAGTTATTGGTGCCCTTAAACGCCTGGTTGCTACGCCTG
AATAAGTGATAATAAGCGGATGAATGGCAGAAATTCGAAAGCAAATTCGACCCGGTCGTCGGTTCAGGGC
AGGGTCGTTAAATAGCCGCTTATGTCTATTGCTGGTTTACCGGTTTATTGACTACCGGAAGCAGTGTGAC
CGTGTGCTTCTCAAATGCCTGAGGCCAGTTTGCTCAGGCTCTCCCCGTGGAGGTAATAATTGACGATATG
ATCATTTATTCTGCCTCCCAGAGCCTGATAAAAACGGTGAATCCGTTAGCGAGGTGCCGCCGGCTTCCAT
TCAGGTCGAGGTGGCCCGGCTCCATGCACCGCGACGCAACGCGGGGAGGCAGACAAGGTATAGGGCGGCG
AGGCGGCTACAGCCGATAGTCTGGAACAGCGCACTTACGGGTTGCTGCGCAACCCAAGTGCTACCGGCGC
GGCAGCGTGACCCGTGTCGGCGGCTCCAACGGCTCGCCATCGTCCAGAAAACACGGCTCATCGGGCATCG
GCAGGCGCTGCTGCCCGCGCCGTTCCCATTCCTCCGTTTCGGTCAAGGCTGGCAGGTCTGGTTCCATGCC
CGGAATGCCGGGCTGGCTGGGCGGCTCCTCGCCGGGGCCGGTCGGTAGTTGCTGCTCGCCCGGATACAGG
GTCGGGATGCGGCGCAGGTCGCCATGCCCCAACAGCGATTCGTCCTGGTCGTCGTGATCAACCACCACGG
CGGCACTGAACACCGACAGGCGCAACTGGTCGCGGGGCTGGCCCCACGCCACGCGGTCATTGACCACGTA
GGCCGACACGGTGCCGGGGCCGTTGAGCTTCACGACGGAGATCCAGCGCTCGGCCACCAAGTCCTTGACT
GCGTATTGGACCGTCCGCAAAGAACGTCCGATGAGCTTGGAAAGTGTCTTCTGGCTGACCACCACGGCGT
TCTGGTGGCCCATCTGCGCCACGAGGTGATGCAGCAGCATTGCCGCCGTGGGTTTCCTCGCAATAAGCCC
GGCCCACGCCTCATGCGCTTTGCGTTCCGTTTGCACCCAGTGACCGGGCTTGTTCTTGGCTTGAATGCCG
ATTTCTCTGGACTGCGTGGCCATGCTTATCTCCATGCGGTAGGGGTGCCGCACGGTTGCGGCACCATGCG
CAATCAGCTGCAACTTTTCGGCAGCGCGACAACAATTATGCGTTGCGTAAAAGTGGCAGTCAATTACAGA
TTTTCTTTAACCTACGCAATGAGCTATTGCGGGGGGTGCCGCAATGAGCTGTTGCGTACCCCCCTTTTTT
AAGTTGTTGATTTTTAAGTCTTTCGCATTTCGCCCTATATCTAGTTCTTTGGTGCCCAAAGAAGGGCACC
CCTGCGGGGTTCCCCCACGCCTTCGGCGCGGCTCCCCCTCCGGCAAAAAGTGGCCCCTCCGGGGCTTGTT
GATCGACTGCGCGGCCTTCGGCCTTGCCCAAGGTGGCGCTGCCCCCTTGGAACCCCCGCACTCGCCGCCG
TGAGGCTCGGGGGGCAGGCGGGCGGGCTTCGCCCTTCGACTGCCCCCACTCGCATAGGCTTGGGTCGTTC
CAGGCGCGTCAAGGCCAAGCCGCTGCGCGGTCGCTGCGCGAGCCTTGACCCGCCTTCCACTTGGTGTCCA
ACCGGCAAGCGAAGCGCGCAGGCCGCAGGCCGGATGCTTTTCCCCAGAGAAAATTAAAAAAATTGATGGG
GCAAGGCCGCAGGCCGCGCAGTTGGAGCCGGTGGGTATGTGGTCGAAGGCTGGGTAGCCGGTGGGCAATC
CCTGTGGTCAAGCTCGTGGGCAGGCGCAGCCTGTCCATCAGCTTGTCCAGCAGGGTTGTCCACGTGCCGA
GCGAAGCGAGCCAGCCGGTGGCCGCTCGCGGCCATCGTCCACATATCCACGGGCTGGCAAGGGAGCGCAG
CGACCGCGCAGGGCGAAGCCCGGAGAGCAAGCCCGTAGGGCGCCGCAGCCGCCGTAGGCGGTCATGACTT
TGCGAAGCAAAGTCTAGTGAGTATACTCAAGCATTGAGTGGCCCGCCGGAGGCACCGCCTTGCGCTGCCC
CCGTCGAGCCGGTTGGACACCAAAAGGGAGGGGCAGGCATGGCGGCATACGCGATCATGCGATGCAAGAA
GCTGGCGAAAATGTGCAACGTGGCGGCCAGTCTCAAGCACGCCTACCGCGAGCGCGAGACGCCCAACGCT
GACGCCAGCAGGACGCCAGAGAACGAGCACTGGGCGGCCAGCAGCACCGATGAAGCGATGGGCCGACTGC
GCGAGTTGCTGCCAGAGAAGCGGCGCAAGGACGCTGTGTTGGCGGTCGAGTACGTCATGACGGCCAGCCC
GGAATGGTGGAAGTCGGCCAGCCAAGAACAGCAGGCGGCGTTCTTCGAGAAGGCGCACAAGTGGCTGGCG
GACAAGTACGGGGCGGATCGCATCGTGACGGCCAGCATCCACCGTGACGAAACAAGCCCGCACATGACCG
CGTTCGTGGTGCCGCTGACGCAGGACGGCAGGCTGTCGGCCAAGGAGTTCATCGGCAACAAAGCGCAGAT
GACCCGCGACCAGACCACGTTTGCGGCCGCTGTGGCCGATCTAGGGCTGCAACGGGGCATCGAGGGCAGC
AAGGCACGTCACACGCGCATTCAGGCGTTCTACGAGGCCCTGGAGCGGCCACCAGTGGGCCACGTCACCA
TCAGCCCGCAAGCGGTCGAGCCACGCGCCTATGCACCGCAGGGATTGGCCGAAAAGCTGGGAATCTCAAA
GCGCGTTGAGACGCCGGAAGCCGTGGCCGACCGGCTGACAAAAGCGGTTCGGCAGGGGTATGAGCCTGCC
CTACAGGCCGCCGCAGGAGCGCGTGAGATGCGCAAGAAGGCCGATCAAGCCCAAGAGACGGCCCGAGACC
TTCGGGAGCGCCTGAAGCCCGTTCTGGACGCCCTGGGGCCGTTGAATCGGGATATGCAGGCCAAGGCCGC
CGCGATCATCAAGGCCGTGGGCGAAAAGCTGCTGACGGAACAGCGGGAAGTCCAGCGCCAGAAACAGGCC
CAGCGCCAGCAGGAACGCGGGCGCGCACATTTCCCCGAAAAGTGCCACCTGGGATGAATGTCAGCTACTG
GGCTATCTGGACAAGGGAAAACGCAAGCGCAAAGAGAAAGCAGGTAGCTTGCAGTGGGCTTACATGGCGA
TAGCTAGACTGGGCGGTTTTATGGACAGCAAGCGAACCGGAATTGCCAGCTGGGGCGCCCTCTGGTAAGG
TTGGGAAGCCCTGCAAAGTAAACTGGATGGCTTTCTTGCCGCCAAGGATCTGATGGCGCAGGGGATCAAG
ATCTGATCAAGAGACAGGATGAGGATCGTTTCGCATGATTGAACAAGATGGATTGCACGCAGGTTCTCCG
GCCGCTTGGGTGGAGAGGCTATTCGGCTATGACTGGGCACAACAGACAATCGGCTGCTCTGATGCCGCCG
TGTTCCGGCTGTCAGCGCAGGGGCGCCCGGTTCTTTTTGTCAAGACCGACCTGTCCGGTGCCCTGAATGA
ACTGCAGGACGAGGCAGCGCGGCTATCGTGGCTGGCCACGACGGGCGTTCCTTGCGCAGCTGTGCTCGAC
GTTGTCACTGAAGCGGGAAGGGACTGGCTGCTATTGGGCGAAGTGCCGGGGCAGGATCTCCTGTCATCTC
ACCTTGCTCCTGCCGAGAAAGTATCCATCATGGCTGATGCAATGCGGCGGCTGCATACGCTTGATCCGGC
TACCTGCCCATTCGACCACCAAGCGAAACATCGCATCGAGCGAGCACGTACTCGGATGGAAGCCGGTCTT
GTCGATCAGGATGATCTGGACGAAGAGCATCAGGGGCTCGCGCCAGCCGAACTGTTCGCCAGGCTCAAGG
CGCGCATGCCCGACGGCGAGGATCTCGTCGTGACCCATGGCGATGCCTGCTTGCCGAATATCATGGTGGA
AAATGGCCGCTTTTCTGGATTCATCGACTGTGGCCGGCTGGGTGTGGCGGACCGCTATCAGGACATAGCG
TTGGCTACCCGTGATATTGCTGAAGAGCTTGGCGGCGAATGGGCTGACCGCTTCCTCGTGCTTTACGGTA
TCGCCGCTCCCGATTCGCAGCGCATCGCCTTCTATCGCCTTCTTGACGAGTTCTTCTGAGCGGGACTCTG
GGGTTCGAAATGACCGACCAAGCGACGCCCAACCTGCCATCACGAGATTTCGATTCCACCGCCGCCTTCT
ATGAAAGGTTGGGCTTCGGAATCGTTTTCCGGGACGCCGGCTGGATGATCCTCCAGCGCGGGGATCTCAT
GCTGGAGTTCTTCGCCCACCCCCATGGGCAAATATTATACGCAAGGCGACAAGGTGCTGATGCCGCTGGC
GATTCAGGTTCATCATGCCGTTTGTGATGGCTTCCATGTCGGCAGAATGCTTAATGAATTACAACAGTTT
TTATATAAGCTTTCAGTCGGCGCGAATGCTCCACGCCGCGCCCAGCGGCGCGGATC
Features (pLannotate 1.2.2; 15 found; start..end, strand, type, name):
      1..47      +  terminator     rrnB T1 terminator: transcription terminator T1 from the E. coli rrnB gene
    473..516     +  terminator     rrnB T1 terminator: Escherichia coli rrnB; transcription terminator T1 from the E. coli rrnB gene
    516..539     +  terminator     T7 terminator (fragment): transcription terminator for bacteriophage T7 RNA polymerase
    640..699     -  misc_feature   MCS (fragment): pBluescript multiple cloning site
    708..726     -  promoter       T7 promoter: promoter for bacteriophage T7 RNA polymerase
    734..889     +  CDS            lacZα (fragment): LacZα fragment of β-galactosidase; lacZ fragment
    893..970     -  rep_origin     M13 ori (fragment): M13 bacteriophage origin of replication; arrow indicates direction of (+) strand synthesis
    970..1001    +  CDS            CmR (fragment): chloramphenicol acetyltransferase confers resistance to chloramphenicol
   1331..1400    -  CDS            TcR (fragment): tetracycline efflux protein; tet; confers resistance to tetracycline
   1461..2123    -  CDS            pBBR1 Rep: replication protein for the broad-host-range plasmid pBBR1 from Bordetella bronchiseptica
   2124..2895    -  rep_origin     pBBR1 oriV: replication origin of the broad-host-range plasmid pBBR1 from Bordetella bronchiseptica; requires the pBBR1 Rep protein for replication
   4059..4343    +  CDS            tnpA (fragment): TN5P_ECOLX - Also known as tnp. Experimental evidence at protein level: Swiss-Prot protein existence level 1. Mediates transposition of transposon Tn5 by a 'cut and paste' mechanism. First, the monomeric transposase binds the 19 bp inverted DNA repeats flanking the transposon. Then, dimerization of the DNA- bound transposase creates a synaptic DNA complex. After nicking of the first DNA strand, excision of the transposon proceeds through a series of intermediates. The transposase then mediates the insertion of the transposon at a new site by strand transfer. The activity of the wild- type tran
   4375..5166    +  CDS            neo: KKA2_KLEPN - Also known as kan, nptII. Experimental evidence at protein level: Swiss-Prot protein existence level 1. Resistance to kanamycin, neomycin, paromomycin, ribostamycin, butirosin and gentamicin B. From Klebsiella pneumoniae.
   5190..5342    +  CDS            ble (fragment): BLE_KLEPN - Experimental evidence at protein level: Swiss-Prot protein existence level 1. Binding protein with a strong affinity to the bleomycin family of antibiotics. Binds to CL990; an antimitotic-antibiotic compound. From Klebsiella pneumoniae.
   5342..5458    +  CDS            CmR (fragment): chloramphenicol acetyltransferase; cat; confers resistance to chloramphenicol
