[The description below was written by a language model from this plasmid's Addgene catalogue record and pLannotate feature annotations shown in this document.]
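Description:
pBXMCS-2 Pconstitutive-sgRNA(Sth3)_ctrA is a 5.5 kb CRISPR interference guide plasmid built on pBXMCS-2, a broad-host-range vector that replicates through the pBBR1 oriV and its cognate pBBR1 Rep protein. This replicon, originally from Bordetella bronchiseptica, allows maintenance both in E. coli, where the plasmid is propagated and recorded as high copy, and in other Gram-negative hosts such as Caulobacter crescentus. Selection is by kanamycin through a Tn5-derived neo (nptII) gene. The adjacent tnpA and ble fragments, along with short CmR, TcR, lacZα, M13 ori and pBluescript MCS/T7 promoter pieces, appear to be non-functional remnants of the backbone's construction history rather than working parts.

The payload is a small Gibson-cloned insert encoding a single guide RNA with the scaffold for the Streptococcus thermophilus CRISPR3 (Sth3) Cas9 system, with a seed region directed against the promoter of the C. crescentus ctrA gene. The backbone was modified by removing the xylR operator, and the guide is expressed from a constitutive promoter; the record does not say which promoter this is. Neither the promoter nor the sgRNA was picked up in the automated feature table. The annotated rrnB T1 terminators and a T7 terminator fragment lie in the same region as the unannotated stretch and presumably terminate and insulate the guide transcript. No Cas9 or dCas9 gene is annotated on this plasmid, so the nuclease-dead Sth3 Cas9 must be supplied separately. Part of the construct derives from a mycobacterial CRISPRi platform. It is used for targeted knockdown of ctrA transcription in Caulobacter.
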