Addgene plasmid #133339: pBXMCS-2 Pconstitutive-sgRNA(Sth3)_ctrA
Purpose: for constitutive expression of a single guide RNA from Streptococcus thermophilus #3 with a seed region that targets ctrA gene's promoter from Caulobacter crescentus
Depositing lab: Michael Laub. Depositing organization: Massachusetts Institute of Technology. Publication: A CRISPR Interference System for Efficient and Rapid Gene Knockdown in Caulobacter crescentus. Guzzo M, Castro LK, Reisch CR, Guo MS, Laub MT. mBio. 2020 Jan 14;11(1):e02415-19. doi: 10.1128/mBio.02415-19. PubMed 31937638.
Backbone
  Vector backbone: pBXMCS-2
  Backbone size w/o insert (bp): 5287
  Total vector size (bp): 5516
  Modifications to backbone: xylR operator removed
  Vector type: CRISPR
Growth in bacteria
  Bacterial resistance: Kanamycin, 50 μg/mL
  Growth temperature: 37°C
  Growth strain: Top10
  Copy number: High Copy
Gene/Insert
  Gene/Insert name: sgRNA_ctrA
  gRNA/shRNA sequence: ctrA
  Species: Streptococcus thermophilus
  Promoter: constitutive
  Cloning method: Gibson Cloning
  Sequencing primers: 5′ TCCTGATCCTCGCCCGAAAC; 3′ TTTTCCCAGTCACGACGTTG
Resource information
  A portion of this plasmid was derived from a plasmid made by: Jeremy M. Rock "Programmable transcriptional repression in mycobacteria using an orthogonal CRISPR interference platform" Nature microbiology 2017
Terms and licenses: Academic/Nonprofit Terms; Industry Terms: Not Available to Industry
How to cite: pBXMCS-2 Pconstitutive-sgRNA(Sth3)_ctrA was a gift from Michael Laub (Addgene plasmid # 133339 ; http://n2t.net/addgene:133339 ; RRID:Addgene_133339)
